Addgene plasmid #126348: pGWB14-LYX130
Purpose: With a Nicotiana benthamiana transcription factor in PGWB14 backbone, for Agrobacterium mediated transient or stable expression corresponding transcription factor fused with a C-terminal HA tag.
Depositing lab: Silin Zhong. Depositing organization: Chinese University of Hong Kong.
Backbone
  Vector backbone: pGWB14
  Vector type: Plant Expression
  Selectable markers: Hygromycin
Growth in bacteria
  Bacterial resistance: Kanamycin, 50 μg/mL
  Growth temperature: 37°C
  Growth strain: DH5alpha
  Copy number: Low Copy
Gene/Insert
  Gene/Insert name: Niben101Scf07066g00001.1
  Species: Nicotiana benthamiana
  Promoter: CaMV 35S
  Tag / fusion protein: HA (C terminal on insert)
  Cloning method: Gibson Cloning
Terms and licenses: Academic/Nonprofit Terms; Industry Terms: Not Available to Industry
How to cite: pGWB14-LYX130 was a gift from Silin Zhong (Addgene plasmid # 126348 ; http://n2t.net/addgene:126348 ; RRID:Addgene_126348)
