[The description below was written by a language model from this plasmid's Addgene catalogue record and pLannotate feature annotations shown in this document.]
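Description:
pGWB14-LYX130 is a plant binary expression vector built on the pGWB14 backbone for Agrobacterium-mediated transient or stable expression of a Nicotiana benthamiana transcription factor (gene model Niben101Scf07066g00001.1). The backbone is a low-copy, broad-host-range IncP-type replicon. It carries oriV with its activator trfA, so it can replicate in both E. coli and Agrobacterium, and it also has oriT and traJ for mobilisation. Bacterial selection is by kanamycin (KanR). The annotation also picks up remnants typical of this vector lineage, including partial tetracycline resistance genes, an IS1 element, and fragments of ColE1 ori, lacZα and M13 ori.

Three expression units lie between the nopaline-type right and left T-DNA borders. In the main cassette, a CaMV 35S promoter drives the transcription factor coding sequence, which is flanked by attB1 and attB2 Gateway sites. It is followed by a 3xHA epitope that provides the C-terminal tag described in the record, then a NOS terminator. The annotation tool matches the insert to a petunia MYB-family protein (EOBIII), which suggests it is a MYB-type factor, although the record does not classify it. The catalogue lists Gibson assembly as the cloning method despite the attB sites.

The feature table also shows a second 35S-driven cassette near the right border that the catalogue entry does not mention. It encodes the tomato bushy stunt virus P19 silencing suppressor with a CaMV poly(A) signal, and would be expected to boost expression in agroinfiltrated leaves by limiting post-transcriptional gene silencing. The third unit is a 35S-driven hygromycin resistance gene with a NOS terminator, which allows selection of stably transformed plants. The HA tag allows detection or immunoprecipitation of the expressed factor.
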