Features (pLannotate 1.2.2; 36 found; start..end, strand, type, name):
      3..89      -  CDS            traI (fragment): TRAI6_ECOLX - Experimental evidence at protein level: Swiss-Prot protein existence level 1. The initiation process of transfer DNA synthesis requires the interaction of at least three plasmid-specific components (TraH, I, and J) at the transfer origin resulting in the assembly of a specialised nucleoprotein complex - the relaxosome. Site- and strand-specific cleavage at the transfer origin is dependent on TraI and TraJ. From Escherichia coli.
    127..498     -  CDS            traJ: oriT-recognizing protein; traJ
    531..640     -  oriT           oriT: incP origin of transfer
    772..962     +  rep_origin     ori (fragment): high-copy-number ColE1/pMB1/pBR322/pUC origin of replication
   1321..1971    -  CDS            TetR: tetracycline resistance regulatory protein; tetR
   2077..2326    +  CDS            TcR (fragment): tetracycline efflux protein; tetA; confers resistance to tetracycline
   2436..2460    -  misc_feature   RB T-DNA repeat: right border repeat from nopaline C58 T-DNA
   2490..2508    +  misc_feature   MCS (fragment): pUC18/19 multiple cloning site
   2559..2904    +  promoter       CaMV 35S promoter: strong constitutive promoter from cauliflower mosaic virus
   2856..2902    +  promoter       minimal CaMV 35S promoter: minimal 35S promoter from cauliflower mosaic virus
   2914..2932    -  misc_feature   MCS (fragment): pUC18/19 multiple cloning site
   2943..3458    +  CDS            P19_TBSVC: Experimental evidence at protein level: Swiss-Prot protein existence level 1. Acts as a suppressor of RNA-mediated gene silencing, also known as post-transcriptional gene silencing (PTGS), a mechanism of plant viral defense that limits the accumulation of viral RNAs. Binds to short interfering RNAs (siRNAs) with high affinity. Acts as a molecular caliper to specifically select siRNAs based on the length of the duplex region of the RNA (By similarity). From Tomato bushy stunt virus (strain Cherry) (TBSV).
   3531..3707    +  polyA_signal   CaMV poly(A) signal: cauliflower mosaic virus polyadenylation signal
   4210..4551    +  promoter       CaMV 35S promoter: strong constitutive promoter from cauliflower mosaic virus
   4577..4601    +  protein_bind   attB1: mutant version of attB; recombination site for the Gateway® BP reaction BP Clonase™
   4613..5410    +  CDS            MYB4: EBIII_PETHY - Also known as EOBIII From Petunia hybrida (Petunia).
   5418..5442    -  protein_bind   attB2: mutant version of attB; recombination site for the Gateway® BP reaction BP Clonase™
   5471..5560    +  CDS            3xHA: three tandem HA epitope tags
   5594..5846    +  terminator     NOS terminator: nopaline synthase terminator and poly(A) signal
   6275..6527    -  terminator     NOS terminator: nopaline synthase terminator and poly(A) signal
   6551..6979    -  CDS            nos (fragment): DHNO_AGRT7 - Protein inferred from homology: Swiss-Prot protein existence level 3. From Agrobacterium tumefaciens (strain T37).
   6995..8020    -  CDS            HygR: aminoglycoside phosphotransferase from E. coli; aph(4)-Ia; confers resistance to hygromycin
   8030..8374    -  promoter       CaMV 35S promoter: strong constitutive promoter from cauliflower mosaic virus
   8031..8077    -  promoter       minimal CaMV 35S promoter: minimal 35S promoter from cauliflower mosaic virus
   8512..8667    +  CDS            lacZα (fragment) (sequence partly withheld): LacZα fragment of β-galactosidase; lacZ fragment
   8665..8965    +  rep_origin     M13 ori (fragment) (sequence partly withheld): M13 bacteriophage origin of replication; arrow indicates direction of (+) strand synthesis
   8966..9096    +  CDS            lacI (fragment): lac repressor; lacI; The lac repressor binds to the lac operator to inhibit transcription in E. coli. This inhibition can be relieved by adding lactose or isopropyl-β-D-thiogalactopyranoside (IPTG).
   9150..9174    -  misc_feature   LB T-DNA repeat: left border repeat from nopaline C58 T-DNA
  10631..10750   -  CDS            tetR (fragment): TETR1_ECOLX - Experimental evidence at protein level: Swiss-Prot protein existence level 1. TetR is the repressor of the tetracycline resistance element; its N-terminal region forms a helix-turn-helix structure and binds DNA. Binding of tetracycline to TetR reduces the repressor affinity for the tetracycline resistance gene (tetA) promoter operator sites. From Escherichia coli.
  10770..11918   -  CDS            trfA: trans-acting replication protein that binds to and activates oriV
  12217..13011   -  CDS            KanR: aminoglycoside phosphotransferase; aphA-3; confers resistance to kanamycin
  13203..13970   +  mobile_element IS1: prokaryotic transposable element IS1
  13979..14128   -  CDS            satA (fragment): STA_BACSU - Also known as yyaR. Experimental evidence at protein level: Swiss-Prot protein existence level 1. Involved in resistance to streptothricin, a broad-spectrum antibiotic produced by streptomycetes. Detoxifies streptothricin via acetylation of the beta amino group of the first beta-lysyl moiety of streptothricin. From Bacillus subtilis (strain 168).
  14127..14321   -  CDS            satA (fragment): STA_BACSU - Also known as yyaR. Experimental evidence at protein level: Swiss-Prot protein existence level 1. Involved in resistance to streptothricin, a broad-spectrum antibiotic produced by streptomycetes. Detoxifies streptothricin via acetylation of the beta amino group of the first beta-lysyl moiety of streptothricin. From Bacillus subtilis (strain 168).
  14324..14599   -  CDS            klaC (fragment): KLAC_ECOLX - Also known as telB. Protein predicted: Swiss-Prot protein existence level 4. Belongs to the kla operon, which is associated with cryptic tellurite resistance, and IncW plasmid fertility inhibition. From Escherichia coli.
  14663..15294   -  rep_origin     oriV: incP origin of replication
>Addgene plasmid #126348 | pGWB14-LYX130 | addgene full sequence | sequence record 247461 | Addgene NGS Result
TCGGTCTTGCCTTGCTCGTCGGTGATGTACTTCACCAGCTCCGCGAAGTCGCTCTTCTTGATGGAGCGCA
TGGGGACGTGCTTGGCAATCACGCGCACCCCCCGGCCGTTTTAGCGGCTAAAAAAGTCATGGCTCTGCCC
TCGGGCGGACCACGCCCATCATGACCTTGCCAAGCTCGTCCTGCTTCTCTTCGATCTTCGCCAGCAGGGC
GAGGATCGTGGCATCACCGAACCGCGCCGTGCGCGGGTCGTCGGTGAGCCAGAGTTTCAGCAGGCCGCCC
AGGCGGCCCAGGTCGCCATTGATGCGGGCCAGCTCGCGGACGTGCTCATAGTCCACGACGCCCGTGATTT
TGTAGCCCTGGCCGACGGCCAGCAGGTAGGCCGACAGGCTCATGCCGGCCGCCGCCGCCTTTTCCTCAAT
CGCTCTTCGTTCGTCTGGAAGGCAGTACACCTTGATAGGTGGGCTGCCCTTCCTGGTTGGCTTGGTTTCA
TCAGCCATCCGCTTGCCCTCATCTGTTACGCCGGCGGTAGCCGGCCAGCCTCGCAGAGCAGGATTCCCGT
TGAGCACCGCCAGGTGCGAATAAGGGACAGTGAAGAAGGAACACCCGCTCGCGGGTGGGCCTACTTCACC
TATCCTGCCCGGCTGACGCCGTTGGATACACCAAGGAAAGTCTACACGAACCCTTTGGCAAAATCCTGTA
TATCGTGCGAAAAAGGATGGATATACCGAAAAAATCGCTATAATGACCCCGAAGCAGGGTTATGCAGCGG
AAAAGCGCCACGCTTCCCGAAGGGAGAAAGGCGGACAGGTATCCGGTAAGCGGCAGGGTCGGAACAGGAG
AGCGCACGAGGGAGCTTCCAGGGGGAAACGCCTGGTATCTTTATAGTCCTGTCGGGTTTCGCCACCTCTG
ACTTGAGCGTCGATTTTTGTGATGCTCGTCAGGGGGGCGGAGCCTATGGAAAAACGCCAGCAACGCGGCC
TTTTTACGGTTCCTGGCCTTTTGCTGGCCTTTTGCTCACATGTTCTTTCCTGCGTTATCCCCTGATTCTG
TGGATAACCGTATTACCGCCTTTGAGTGAGCTGATACCGCTCGCCGCAGCCGAACGACCGAGCGCAGCGA
GTCAGTGAGCGAGGAAGCGGAAGAGCGCCAGAAGGCCGCCAGAGAGGCCGAGCGCGGCCGTGAGGCTTGG
ACGCTAGGGCAGGGCATGAAAAAGCCCGTAGCGGGCTGCTACGGGCGTCTGACGCGGTGGAAAGGGGGAG
GGGATGTTGTCTACATGGCTCTGCTGTAGTGAGTGGGTTGCGCTCCGGCAGCGGTCCTGATCAATCGTCA
CCCTTTCTCGGTCCTTCAACGTTCCTGACAACGAGCCTCCTTTTCGCCAATCCATCGACAATCACCGCGA
GTCCCTGCTCGAACGCTGCGTCCGGACCGGCTTCGTCGAAGGCGTCTATCGCGGCCCGCAACAGCGGCGA
GAGCGGAGCCTGTTCAACGGTGCCGCCGCGCTCGCCGGCATCGCTGTCGCCGGCCTGCTCCTCAAGCACG
GCCCCAACAGTGAAGTAGCTGATTGTCATCAGCGCATTGACGGCGTCCCCGGCCGAAAAACCCGCCTCGC
AGAGGAAGCGAAGCTGCGCGTCGGCCGTTTCCATCTGCGGTGCGCCCGGTCGCGTGCCGGCATGGATGCG
CGCGCCATCGCGGTAGGCGAGCAGCGCCTGCCTGAAGCTGCGGGCATTCCCGATCAGAAATGAGCGCCAG
TCGTCGTCGGCTCTCGGCACCGAATGCGTATGATTCTCCGCCAGCATGGCTTCGGCCAGTGCGTCGAGCA
GCGCCCGCTTGTTCCTGAAGTGCCAGTAAAGCGCCGGCTGCTGAACCCCCAACCGTTCCGCCAGTTTGCG
TGTCGTCAGACCGTCTACGCCGACCTCGTTCAACAGGTCCAGGGCGGCACGGATCACTGTATTCGGCTGC
AACTTTGTCATGCTTGACACTTTATCACTGATAAACATAATATGTCCACCAACTTATCAGTGATAAAGAA
TCCGCGCGTTCAATCGGACCAGCGGAGGCTGGTCCGGAGGCCAGACGTGAAACCCAACATACCCCTGATC
GTAATTCTGAGCACTGTCGCGCTCGACGCTGTCGGCATCGGCCTGATTATGCCGGTGCTGCCGGGCCTCC
TGCGCGATCTGGTTCACTCGAACGACGTCACCGCCCACTATGGCATTCTGCTGGCGCTGTATGCGTTGGT
GCAATTTGCCTGCGCACCTGTGCTGGGCGCGCTGTCGGATCGTTTCGGGCGGCGGCCAATCTTGCTCGTC
TCGCTGGCCGGCGCCAGATCTGGGGAACCCTGTGGTTGGCATGCACATACAAATGGACGAACGGATAAAC
CTTTTCACGCCCTTTTAAATATCCGATTATTCTAATAAACGCTCTTTTCTCTTAGGTTTACCCGCCAATA
TATCCTGTCAAACACTGATAGTTTAAACGTTGCGATTAAGAATTCGAGCTCGGTACCCCCCTACTCCAAA
AATGTCAAAGATACAGTCTCAGAAGACCAAAGGGCTATTGAGACTTTTCAACAAAGGGTAATTTCGGGAA
ACCTCCTCGGATTCCATTGCCCAGCTATCTGTCACTTCATCGAAAGGACAGTAGAAAAGGAAGGTGGCTC
CTACAAATGCCATCATTGCGATAAAGGAAAGGCTATCATTCAAGATGCCTCTGCCGACAGTGGTCCCAAA
GATGGACCCCCACCCACGAGGAGCATCGTGGAAAAAGAAGACGTTCCAACCACGTCTTCAAAGCAAGTGG
ATTGATGTGACATCTCCACTGACGTAAGGGATGACGCACAATCCCACTATCCTTCGCAAGACCCTTCCTC
TATATAAGGAAGTTCATTTCATTTGGAGAGGACAGCCCAAGCTTCGACTCTAGAGGATCCCCTTAAATCG
ATATGGAACGAGCTATACAAGGAAACGACGCTAGGGAACAAGCTAACAGTGAACGTTGGGATGGAGGATC
AGGAGGTACCACTTCTCCCTTCAAACTTCCTGACGAAAGTCCGAGTTGGACTGAGTGGCGGCTACATAAC
GATGAGACGAATTCGAATCAAGATAATCCCCTTGGTTTCAAGGAAAGCTGGGGTTTCGGGAAAGTTGTAT
TTAAGAGATATCTCAGATACGACAGGACGGAAGCTTCACTGCACAGAGTCCTTGGATCTTGGACGGGAGA
TTCGGTTAACTATGCAGCATCTCGATTTTTCGGTTTCGACCAGATCGGATGTACCTATAGTATTCGGTTT
CGAGGAGTTAGTATCACCGTTTCTGGAGGGTCTCGAACTCTTCAGCATCTCTGTGAGATGGCAATTCGGT
CTAAGCAAGAACTGCTACAGCTTGCCCCAATCGAAGTGGAAAGTAATGTATCAAGAGGATGCCCTGAAGG
TACTCAAACCTTCGAAAAAGAAAGCGAGTAAGTCGAGGGCGAGCTCGAATTCGGTACGCTGAAATCACCA
GTCTCTCTCTACAAATCTATCTCTCTCTATTTTCTCCATAAATAATGTGTGAGTAGTTTCCCGATAAGGG
AAATTAGGGTTCTTATAGGGTTTCGCTCATGTGTTGAGCATATAAGAAACCCTTAGTATGTATTTGTATT
TGTAAAATACTTCTATCAATAAAATTTCTAATTCCTAAAACCAAAATCCAGTACTAAAATCCAGATCTCC
CTGCAGGTCCCCAGATTAGCCTTTTCAATTTCAGAAAGAATGCTAACCCACAGATGGTTAGAGAGGCTTA
CGCAGCAGGTCTCATCAAGACGATCTACCCGAGCAATAATCTCCAGGAAATCAAATACCTTCCCAAGAAG
GTTAAAGATGCAGTCAAAAGATTCAGGACTAACTGCATCAAGAACACAGAGAAAGATATATTTCTCAAGA
TCAGAAGTACTATTCCAGTATGGACGATTCAAGGCTTGCTTCACAAACCAAGGCAAGTAATAGAGATTGG
AGTCTCTAAAAAGGTAGTTCCCACTGAATCAAAGGCCATGGAGTCAAAGATTCAAATAGAGGACCTAACA
GAACTCGCCGTAAAGACTGGCGAACAGTTCATACAGAGTCTCTTACGACTCAATGACAAGAAGAAAATCT
TCGTCAACATGGTGGAGCACGACACACTTGTCTACTCCAAAAATATCAAAGATACAGTCTCAGAAGACCA
AAGGGCAATTGAGACTTTTCAACAAAGGGTAATATCCGGAAACCTCCTCGGATTCCATTGCCCAGCTATC
TGTCACTTTATTGTGAAGATAGTGGAAAAGGAAGGTGGCTCCTACAAATGCCATCATTGCGATAAAGGAA
AGGCCATCGTTGAAGATGCCTCTGCCGACAGTGGTCCCAAAGATGGACCCCCACCCACGAGGAGCATCGT
GGAAAAAGAAGACGTTCCAACCACGTCTTCAAAGCAAGTGGATTGATGTGATATCTCCACTGACGTAAGG
GATGACGCACAATCCCACTATCCTTCGCAAGACCCTTCCTCTATATAAGGAAGTTCATTTCATTTGGAGA
GAACACGGGGGACTCTAGAGTTATCAACAAGTTTGTACAAAAAAGCAGGCTCCACCACTAGTATGGGAAG
ATCACCTTGCTGTGAGAAATCACATACAAATAAAGGAGCATGGACTAAAGAAGAAGATGAAAGGCTTATA
GCTTACATTAAAGTTCATGGCGAAGGCTGTTGGAGGTCACTTCCTAAAGCTGCTGGACTTTTGAGGTGTG
GCAAAAGTTGCCGTCTCCGATGGATTAATTACTTGAGGCCTGATCTCAAACGCGGTAATTTTACTGATGA
AGAAGATGAACTCATTATTAAACTCCACAGCCTCCTCGGAAACAAGTGGTCGCTTATAGCAGGAAGACTA
CCGGGAAGAACAGATAATGAGATAAAGAATTATTGGAATACTCATATAAGGAGGAAACTGTTGAGTCGCG
GAATTGATCCTACAACACACAGGCCTATGAACGAGCCTAACACACAAAAAGTGACATCAATTTCTTTTGC
TTCTGGTAATTATAAAGATATTGAAGATGAAAAGATGAACATTAAAGCTGAATTTGGAACAATCAAGGAA
GATGAAATTAGTAGCAGACCACAGTGTCCTGATTTGAATCTTGAGCTCAGGATTAGCCCTCCTTACCAAC
AAAACCAACAGAAGAGGGCATTGGAACAAAGTAGTACTGGTTCGTGGAGGATTAGCCCTATATGTTTTAA
ATGCAATTTAGGGTTAAAGAATAGTAAAGATTGCAGTTGTAATGACAATAGTAATGGAAATGGTTGCAGC
AGTAGCAGTAATATAAGTATGAATATTGCTGCTTATGACTTTCTAGGATTAAAGACAAATGGTTTGGACT
ACAGAACCTTGGAGACTAAGCCCGGGGACCCAGCTTTCTTGTACAAAGTGGTTGATAACAGCGGGTTAAT
TAACATCTTTTACCCATACGATGTTCCTGACTATGCGGGCTATCCCTATGACGTCCCGGACTATGCAGGA
TCCTATCCATATGACGTTCCAGATTACGCTGCTCAGTGCAGCGCTTAGAGCTCGAATTTCCCCGATCGTT
CAAACATTTGGCAATAAAGTTTCTTAAGATTGAATCCTGTTGCCGGTCTTGCGATGATTATCATATAATT
TCTGTTGAATTACGTTAAGCATGTAATAATTAACATGTAATGCATGACGTTATTTATGAGATGGGTTTTT
ATGATTAGAGTCCCGCAATTATACATTTAATACGCGATAGAAAACAAAATATAGCGCGCAAACTAGGATA
AATTATCGCGCGCGGTGTCATCTATGTTACTAGATCGGGAATTAGCTTCATCAACGCAAGACATGCGCAC
GACCGTCTGACAGGAGAGGAATTTCCGACGAGCACAGAAAGGACTTGCTCTTGGACGTAGGCCTATTTCT
CAGGCACATGTATCAAGTGTTCGGACGTGGGTTTTCGATGGTGTATCAGCCGCCGCCAACTGGGAGATGA
GGAGGCTTTCTTGGGGGGCAGTCAGCAGTTCATTTCACAAGACAGAGGAACTTGTAAGGAGATGCACTGA
TTTATCTTGGCGCAAACCAGCAGGACGAATTAGTGGGAATAGCCCGCGAATATCTAAGTTATGCCTGTCG
GCATGAGCAGAAACTTCCAATTCGAAACAGTTTGGAGAGGTTGTTTTTGGGCATACCTTTTGTTAGTCAG
CCTCTCGATTGCTCATCGTCATTACACAGTACCGAAGTTTGATCGATCTAGTAACATAGATGACACCGCG
CGCGATAATTTATCCTAGTTTGCGCGCTATATTTTGTTTTCTATCGCGTATTAAATGTATAATTGCGGGA
CTCTAATCATAAAAACCCATCTCATAAATAACGTCATGCATTACATGTTAATTATTACATGCTTAACGTA
ATTCAACAGAAATTATATGATAATCATCGCAAGACCGGCAACAGGATTCAATCTTAAGAAACTTTATTGC
CAAATGTTTGAACGATCTGCTTCGACGCACTCCTTCTTTACTCCACCATCTCGTCCTTATTGAAAACGTG
GGTAGCACCAAAACGAATCAAGTCGCTGGAACTGAAGTTACCAATCACGCTGGATGATTTGCCAGTTGGA
TTAATCTTGCCTTTCCCCGCATGAATAATATTGATGAATGCATGCGTGAGGGGTATTTCGATTTTGGCAA
TAGCTGCAATTGCCGCGACATCCTCCAACGAGCATAATTCTTCAGAAAAATAGCGATGTTCCATGTTGTC
AGGGCATGCATGATGCACGTTATGAGGTGACGGTGCTAGGCAGTATTCCCTCAAAGTTTCATAGTCAGTA
TCATATTCATCATTGCATTCCTGCAAGAGAGAATTGAGACGCAATCCACACGCTGCGGCAACCTTCCGGC
GTTCGTGGTCTATTTGCTCTTGGACGTTGCAAACGTAAGTGTTGGATCCCGGTCGGCATCTACTCTATTC
CTTTGCCCTCGGACGAGTGCTGGGGCGTCGGTTTCCACTATCGGCGAGTACTTCTACACAGCCATCGGTC
CAGACGGCCGCGCTTCTGCGGGCGATTTGTGTACGCCCGACAGTCCCGGCTCCGGATCGGACGATTGCGT
CGCATCGACCCTGCGCCCAAGCTGCATCATCGAAATTGCCGTCAACCAAGCTCTGATAGAGTTGGTCAAG
ACCAATGCGGAGCATATACGCCCGGAGCCGCGGCGATCCTGCAAGCTCCGGATGCCTCCGCTCGAAGTAG
CGCGTCTGCTGCTCCATACAAGCCAACCACGGCCTCCAGAAGAAGATGTTGGCGACCTCGTATTGGGAAT
CCCCGAACATCGCCTCGCTCCAGTCAATGACCGCTGTTATGCGGCCATTGTCCGTCAGGACATTGTTGGA
GCCGAAATCCGCGTGCACGAGGTGCCGGACTTCGGGGCAGTCCTCGGCCCAAAGCATCAGCTCATCGAGA
GCCTGCGCGACGGACGCACTGACGGTGTCGTCCATCACAGTTTGCCAGTGATACACATGGGGATCAGCAA
TCGCGCATATGAAATCACGCCATGTAGTGTATTGACCGATTCCTTGCGGTCCGAATGGGCCGAACCCGCT
CGTCTGGCTAAGATCGGCCGCAGCGATCGCATCCATGGCCTCCGCGACCGGCTGCAGAACAGCGGGCAGT
TCGGTTTCAGGCAGGTCTTGCAACGTGACACCCTGTGCACGGCGGGAGATGCAATAGGTCAGGCTCTCGC
TGAATTCCCCAATGTCAAGCACTTCCGGAATCGGGAGCGCGGCCGATGCAAAGTGCCGATAAACATAACG
ATCTTTGTAGAAACCATCGGCGCAGCTATTTACCCGCAGGACATATCCACGCCCTCCTACATCGAAGCTG
AAAGCACGAGATTCTTCGCCCTCCGAGAGCTGCATCAGGTCGGAGACGCTGTCGAACTTTTCGATCAGAA
ACTTCTCGACAGACGTCGCGGTGAGTTCAGGCTTTTTCATATCGGGGTCGTCCTCTCCAAATGAAATGAA
CTTCCTTATATAGAGGAAGGGTCTTGCGAAGGATAGTGGGATTGTGCGTCATCCCTTACGTCAGTGGAGA
TATCACATCAATCCACTTGCTTTGAAGACGTGGTTGGAACGTCTTCTTTTTCCACGATGCTCCTCGTGGG
TGGGGGTCCATCTTTGGGACCACTGTCGGCAGAGGCATCTTGAACGATAGCCTTTCCTTTATCGCAATGA
TGGCATTTGTAGGTGCCACCTTCCTTTTCTACTGTCCTTTTGATGAAGTGACAGATAGCTGGGCAATGGA
ATCCGAGGAGGTTTCCCGATATTACCCTTTGTTGAAAAGTCTCAATAGCCCTTTGGTCTTCTGAGACTGT
ATCTTTGATATTCTTGGAGTAGACGAGAGTGTCGTGCTCCACCATGTTGACGGATCTCTAGGACGCGTCG
ACGCGTCGACGCGTCGACGCGTCGACGCGTCCTAGAAGCTAATTCACTGGCCGTCGTTTTACAACGTCGT
GACTGGGAAAACCCTGGCGTTACCCAACTTAATCGCCTTGCAGCACATCCCCCTTTCGCCAGCTGGCGTA
ATAGCGAAGAGGCCCGCACCGATCGCCCTTCCCAACAGTTGCGCAGCCTGAATG
[44 nt withheld, positions 8665-8708]
C
[141 nt withheld, positions 8710-8850]
CCTTTGACGTTGGAGTCCACGTTCTTT
[37 nt withheld, positions 8878-8914]
ACCCTATCTCGGGCTATTCTTTTGATTTATAAGGGATTTTGCCGATTTCGGAACCACCATCAAACAGGAT
TTTCGCCTGCTGGGGCAAACCAGCGTGGACCGCTTGCTGCAACTCTCTCAGGGCCAGGCGGTGAAGGGCA
ATCAGCTGTTGCCCGTCTCACTGGTGAAAAGAAAAACCACCCCAGTACATTAAAAACGTCCGCAATGTGT
TATTAAGTTGTCTAAGCGTCAATTTGTTTACACCACAATATATCCTGCCACCAGCCAGCCAACAGCTCCC
CGACCGGCAGCTCGGCACAAAATCACCACTCGATACAGGCAGCCCATCAGTCCGGGACGGCGTCAGCGGG
AGAGCCGTTGTAAGGCGGCAGACTTTGCTCATGTTACCGATGCTATTCGGAAGAACGGCAACTAAGCTGC
CGGGTTTGAAACACGGATGATCTCGCGGAGGGTAGCATGTTGATTGTAACGATGACAGAGCGTTGCTGCC
TGTGATCAAATATCATCTCCCTCGCAGAGATCCGAATTATCAGCCTTCTTATTCATTTCTCGCTTAACCG
TGACAGGCTGTCGATCTTGAGAACTATGCCGACATAATAGGAAATCGCTGGATAAAGCCGCTGAGGAAGC
TGAGTGGCGCTATTTCTTTAGAAGTGAACGTTGACGATATCAACTCCCCTATCCATTGCTCACCGAATGG
TACAGGTCGGGGACCCGAAGTTCCGACTGTCGGCCTGATGCATCCCCGGCTGATCGACCCCAGATCTGGG
GCTGAGAAAGCCCAGTAAGGAAACAACTGTAGGTTCGAGTCGCGAGATCCCCCGGAACCAAAGGAAGTAG
GTTAAACCCGCTCCGATCAGGCCGAGCCACGCCAGGCCGAGAACATTGGTTCCTGTAGGCATCGGGATTG
GCGGATCAAACACTAAAGCTACTGGAACGAGCAGAAGTCCTCCGGCCGCCAGTTGCCAGGCGGTAAAGGT
GAGCAGAGGCACGGGAGGTTGCCACTTGCGGGTCAGCACGGTTCCGAACGCCATGGAAACCGCCCCCGCC
AGGCCCGCTGCGACGCCGACAGGATCTAGCGCTGCGTTTGGTGTCAACACCAACAGCGCCACGCCCGCAG
TTCCGCAAATAGCCCCCAGGACCGCCATCAATCGTATCGGGCTACCTAGCAGAGCGGCAGAGATGAACAC
GACCATCAGCGGCTGCACAGCGCCTACCGTCGCCGCGACCCCGCCCGGCAGGCGGTAGACCGAAATAAAC
AACAAGCTCCAGAATAGCGAAATATTAAGTGCGCCGAGGATGAAGATGCGCATCCACCAGATTCCCGTTG
GAATCTGTCGGACGATCATCACGAGCAATAAACCCGCCGGCAACGCCCGCAGCAGCATACCGGCGACCCC
TCGGCCTCGCTGTTCGGGCTCCACGAAAACGCCGGACAGATGCGCCTTGTGAGCGTCCTTGGGGCCGTCC
TCCTGTTTGAAGACCGACAGCCCAATGATCTCGCCGTCGATGTAGGCGCCGAATGCCACGGCATCTCGCA
ACCGTTCAGCGAACGCCTCCATGGGCTTTTTCTCCTCGTGCTCGTAAACGGACCCGAACATCTCTGGAGC
TTTCTTCAGGGCCGACAATCGGATCTCGCGGAAATCCTGCACGTCGGCCGCTCCAAGCCGTCGAATCTGA
GCCTTAATCACAATTGTCAATTTTAATCCTCTGTTTATCGGCAGTTCGTAGAGCGCGCCGTGCGTCCCGA
GCGATACTGAGCGAAGCAAGTGCGTCGAGCAGTGCCCGCTTGTTCCTGAAATGCCAGTAAAGCGCTGGCT
GCTGAACCCCCAGCCGGAACTGACCCCACAAGGCCCTAGCGTTTGCAATGCACCAGGTCATCATTGACCC
AGGCGTGTTCCACCAGGCCGCTGCCTCGCAACTCTTCGCAGGCTTCGCCGACCTGCTCGCGCCACTTCTT
CACGCGGGTGGAATCCGATCCGCACATGAGGCGGAAGGTTTCCAGCTTGAGCGGGTACGGCTCCCGGTGC
GAGCTGAAATAGTCGAACATCCGTCGGGCCGTCGGCGACAGCTTGCGGTACTTCTCCCATATGAATTTCG
TGTAGTGGTCGCCAGCAAACAGCACGACGATTTCCTCGTCGATCAGGACCTGGCAACGGGACGTTTTCTT
GCCACGGTCCAGGACGCGGAAGCGGTGCAGCAGCGACACCGATTCCAGGTGCCCAACGCGGTCGGACGTG
AAGCCCATCGCCGTCGCCTGTAGGCGCGACAGGCATTCCTCGGCCTTCGTGTAATACCGGCCATTGATCG
ACCAGCCCAGGTCCTGGCAAAGCTCGTAGAACGTGAAGGTGATCGGCTCGCCGATAGGGGTGCGCTTCGC
GTACTCCAACACCTGCTGCCACACCAGTTCGTCATCGTCGGCCCGCAGCTCGACGCCGGTGTAGGTGATC
TTCACGTCCTTGTTGACGTGGAAAATGACCTTGTTTTGCAGCGCCTCGCGCGGGATTTTCTTGTTGCGCG
TGGTGAACAGGGCAGAGCGGGCCGTGTCGTTTGGCATCGCTCGCATCGTGTCCGGCCACGGCGCAATATC
GAACAAGGAAAGCTGCATTTCCTTGATCTGCTGCTTCGTGTGTTTCAGCAACGCGGCCTGCTTGGCCTCG
CTGACCTGTTTTGCCAGGTCCTCGCCGGCGGTTTTTCGCTTCTTGGTCGTCATAGTTCCTCGCGTGTCGA
TGGTCATCGACTTCGCCAAACCTGCCGCCTCCTGTTCGAGACGACGCGAACGCTCCACGGCGGCCGATGG
CGCGGGCAGGGCAGGGGGAGCCAGTTGCACGCTGTCGCGCTCGATCTTGGCCGTAGCTTGCTGGACCATC
GAGCCGACGGACTGGAAGGTTTCGCGGGGCGCACGCATGACGGTGCGGCTTGCGATGGTTTCGGCATCCT
CGGCGGAAAACCCCGCGTCGATCAGTTCTTGCCTGTATGCCTTCCGGTCAAACGTCCGATTCATTCACCC
TCCTTGCGGGATTGCCCCGACTCACGCCGGGGCAATGTGCCCTTATTCCTGATTTGACCCGCCTGGTGCC
TTGGTGTCCAGATAATCCACCTTATCGGCAATGAAGTCGGTCCCGTAGACCGTCTGGCCGTCCTTCTCGT
ACTTGGTATTCCGAATCTTGCCCTGCACGAATACCAGCGACCCCTTGCCCAAATACTTGCCGTGGGCCTC
GGCCTGAGAGCCAAAACACTTGATGCGGAAGAAGTCGGTGCGCTCCTGCTTGTCGCCGGCATCGTTGCGC
CACATCTAGGTACTAAAACAATTCATCCAGTAAAATATAATATTTTATTTTCTCCCAATCAGGCTTGATC
CCCAGTAAGTCAAAAAATAGCTCGACATACTGTTCTTCCCCGATATCCTCCCTGATCGACCGGACGCAGA
AGGCAATGTCATACCACTTGTCCGCCCTGCCGCTTCTCCCAAGATCAATAAAGCCACTTACTTTGCCATC
TTTCACAAAGATGTTGCTGTCTCCCAGGTCGCCGTGGGAAAAGACAAGTTCCTCTTCGGGCTTTTCCGTC
TTTAAAAAATCATACAGCTCGCGCGGATCTTTAAATGGAGTGTCTTCTTCCCAGTTTTCGCAATCCACAT
CGGCCAGATCGTTATTCAGTAAGTAATCCAATTCGGCTAAGCGGCTGTCTAAGCTATTCGTATAGGGACA
ATCCGATATGTCGATGGAGTGAAAGAGCCTGATGCACTCCGCATACAGCTCGATAATCTTTTCAGGGCTT
TGTTCATCTTCATACTCTTCCGAGCAAAGGACGCCATCGGCCTCACTCATGAGCAGATTGCTCCAGCCAT
CATGCCGTTCAAAGTGCAGGACCTTTGGAACAGGCAGCTTTCCTTCCAGCCATAGCATCATGTCCTTTTC
CCGTTCCACATCATAGGTGGTCCCTTTATACCGGCTGTCCGTCATTTTTAAATATAGGTTTTCATTTTCT
CCCACCAGCTTATATACCTTAGCAGGAGACATTCCTTCCGTATCTTTTACGCAGCGGTATTTTTCGATCA
GTTTTTTCAATTCCGGTGATATTCTCATTTTAGCCATTTATTATTTCCTTCCTCTTTTCTACAGTATTTA
AAGATACCCCAAGAAGCTAATTATAACAAGACGAACTCCAATTCACTGTTCCTTGCATTCTAAAACCTTA
AATACCAGAAAACAGCTTTTTCAAAGTTGTTTTCAAAGTTGGCGTATAACATAGTATCGACGGAGCCGAT
TTTGAAACCACAATTATGGGTGATGCTGCCAACTTACTGATTTAGTGTATGATGGTGTTTTTGAGGTGCT
CCAGTGGCTTCTGTTTCTATCAGCTGTCCCTCCTGTTCAGCTACTGACGGGGTGGTGCGTAACGGCAAAA
GCACCGCCGGACATCAGCGCTATCTCTGCTCTCACTGCCGTAAAACATGGCAACTGCAGTTCACTTACAC
CGCTTCTCAACCCGGTACGCACCAGAAAATCATTGATATGGCCATGAATGGCGTTGGATGCCGGGCAACA
GCCCGCATTATGGGCGTTGGCCTCAACACGATTTTACGTCACTTAAAAAACTCAGGCCGCAGTCGGTAAC
CTCGCGCATACAGCCGGGCAGTGACGTCATCGTCTGCGCGGAAATGGACGAACAGTGGGGCTATGTCGGG
GCTAAATCGCGCCAGCGCTGGCTGTTTTACGCGTATGACAGTCTCCGGAAGACGGTTGTTGCGCACGTAT
TCGGTGAACGCACTATGGCGACGCTGGGGCGTCTTATGAGCCTGCTGTCACCCTTTGACGTGGTGATATG
GATGACGGATGGCTGGCCGCTGTATGAATCCCGCCTGAAGGGAAAGCTGCACGTAATCAGCAAGCGATAT
ACGCAGCGAATTGAGCGGCATAACCTGAATCTGAGGCAGCACCTGGCACGGCTGGGACGGAAGTCGCTGT
CGTTCTCAAAATCGGTGGAGCTGCATGACAAAGTCATCGGGCATTATCTGAACATAAAACACTATCAATA
AGTTGGAGTCATTACCCAATTATGATAGAATTTACAAGCTATAAGGTTATTGTCCTGGGTTTCAAGCATT
AGTCCATGCAAGTTTTTATGCTTTGCCCATTCTATAGATATATTGATAAGCGCGCTGCCTATGCCTTGCC
CCCTGAAATCCTTACATACGGCGATATCTTCTATATAAAAGATATATTATCTTATCAGTATTGTCAATAT
ATTCAAGGCAATCTGCCTCCTCATCCTCTTCATCCTCTTCGTCTTGGTAGCTTTTTAAATATGGCGCTTC
ATAGAGTAATTCTGTAAAGGTCCAATTCTCGTTTTCATACCTCGGTATAATCTTACCTATCACCTCAAAT
GGTTCGCTGGGTTTATCGCACCCCCGAACACGAGCACGGCACCCGCGACCACTATGCCAAGAATGCCCAA
GGTAAAAATTGCCGGCCCCGCCATGAAGTCCGTGAATGCCCCGACGGCCGAAGTGAAGGGCAGGCCGCCA
CCCAGGCCGCCGCCCTCACTGCCCGGCACCTGGTCGCTGAATGTCGATGCCAGCACCTGCGGCACGTCAA
TGCTTCCGGGCGTCGCGCTCGGGCTGATCGCCCATCCCGTTACTGCCCCGATCCCGGCAATGGCAAGGAC
TGCCAGCGCTGCCATTTTTGGGGTGAGGCCGTTCGCGGCCGAGGGGCGCAGCCCCTGGGGGGATGGGAGG
CCCGCGTTAGCGGGCCGGGAGGGTTCGAGAAGGGGGGGCACCCCCCTTCGGCGTGCGCGGTCACGCGCAC
AGGGCGCAGCCCTGGTTAAAAACAAGGTTTATAAATATTGGTTTAAAAGCAGGTTAAAAGACAGGTTAGC
GGTGGCCGAAAAACGGGCGGAAACCCTTGCAAATGCTGGATTTTCTGCCTGTGGACAGCCCCTCAAATGT
CAATAGGTGCGCCCCTCATCTGTCAGCACTCTGCCCCTCAAGTGTCAAGGATCGCGCCCCTCATCTGTCA
GTAGTCGCGCCCCTCAAGTGTCAATACCGCAGGGCACTTATCCCCAGGCTTGTCCACATCATCTGTGGGA
AACTCGCGTAAAATCAGGCGTTTTCGCCGATTTGCGAGGCTGGCCAGCTCCACGTCGCCGGCCGAAATCG
AGCCTGCCCCTCATCTGTCAACGCCGCGCCGGGTGAGTCGGCCCCTCAAGTGTCAACGTCCGCCCCTCAT
CTGTCAGTGAGGGCCAAGTTTTCCGCGAGGTATCCACAACGCCGGCGGCCGCGGTGTCTCGCACACGGCT
TCGACGGCGTTTCTGGCGCGTTTGCAGGGCCATAGACGGCCGCCAGCCCAGCGGCGAGGGCAACCAGCCC
GGTGAGCGTCGGAAAGGCGC
